>Addgene plasmid #161391 | pDONR221-SLC40A1_STOP | addgene full sequence | sequence record 360558 | Addgene NGS Result
CAAATAATGATTTTATTTTGACTGATAGTGACCTGTTCGTTGCAACACATTGATGAGCAATGCTTTTTTA
TAATGCCAACTTTGTACAAAAAAGCAGGCTCCACCATGACCAGGGCAGGCGACCACAATAGGCAGAGAGG
ATGCTGTGGATCCCTGGCAGATTACCTGACATCTGCCAAGTTTCTGCTGTATCTGGGACACAGCCTGTCC
ACCTGGGGCGACAGAATGTGGCACTTCGCCGTGTCCGTGTTTCTGGTGGAGCTGTACGGCAACTCTCTGC
TGCTGACAGCCGTGTATGGACTGGTGGTGGCAGGATCCGTGCTGGTGCTGGGAGCAATCATCGGCGACTG
GGTGGATAAGAATGCCAGGCTGAAGGTGGCCCAGACCAGCCTGGTGGTGCAGAACGTGTCCGTGATCCTG
TGCGGCATCATCCTGATGATGGTGTTCCTGCACAAGCACGAGCTGCTGACCATGTACCACGGCTGGGTGC
TGACATCTTGTTATATCCTGATCATCACCATCGCCAACATCGCCAATCTGGCCAGCACCGCCACAGCCAT
CACAATCCAGAGGGACTGGATCGTGGTGGTGGCAGGAGAGGATCGCTCCAAGCTGGCCAACATGAATGCC
ACAATCCGGAGAATCGATCAGCTGACCAATATCCTGGCCCCTATGGCCGTGGGCCAGATCATGACCTTTG
GCTCTCCAGTGATCGGCTGCGGCTTCATCTCTGGCTGGAACCTGGTGAGCATGTGCGTGGAGTACGTGCT
GCTGTGGAAGGTGTATCAGAAGACACCCGCCCTGGCAGTGAAGGCAGGCCTGAAGGAGGAGGAGACCGAG
CTGAAGCAGCTGAATCTGCACAAGGACACAGAGCCCAAGCCTCTGGAGGGCACCCACCTGATGGGCGTGA
AGGATTCTAACATCCACGAGCTGGAGCACGAGCAGGAGCCAACATGCGCAAGCCAGATGGCAGAGCCCTT
CCGGACCTTTAGAGACGGCTGGGTGTCCTACTATAATCAGCCCGTGTTCCTGGCAGGAATGGGACTGGCC
TTTCTGTACATGACAGTGCTGGGCTTCGATTGCATCACCACAGGCTACGCCTATACCCAGGGCCTGTCTG
GCAGCATCCTGTCCATCCTGATGGGCGCCTCTGCCATCACAGGCATCATGGGCACCGTGGCCTTTACATG
GCTGAGGCGCAAGTGTGGCCTGGTGAGAACCGGACTGATCAGCGGACTGGCACAGCTGTCCTGCCTGATC
CTGTGCGTGATCAGCGTGTTCATGCCTGGCAGCCCACTGGACCTGTCCGTGTCTCCATTCGAGGATATCA
GGTCTCGCTTTATCCAGGGCGAGAGCATCACCCCCACAAAGATCCCTGAGATCACCACAGAGATCTACAT
GTCCAACGGCAGCAATTCCGCCAACATCGTGCCAGAGACCAGCCCAGAGTCCGTGCCTATCATCTCTGTG
AGCCTGCTGTTTGCAGGCGTGATCGCAGCAAGGATCGGACTGTGGAGCTTCGACCTGACCGTGACACAGC
TGCTGCAGGAGAATGTGATCGAGAGCGAGCGCGGCATCATCAACGGCGTGCAGAATTCCATGAACTACCT
GCTGGATCTGCTGCACTTTATCATGGTCATCCTGGCCCCAAACCCCGAGGCCTTTGGCCTGCTGGTGCTG
ATCTCCGTGTCTTTCGTGGCCATGGGCCACATCATGTATTTCCGGTTTGCCCAGAATACACTGGGCAACA
AGCTGTTCGCATGTGGACCAGACGCAAAGGAGGTGAGAAAGGAGAATCAGGCCAACACCAGCGTGGTGTA
AGACCCAGCTTTCTTGTACAAAGTTGGCATTATAAGAAAGCATTGCTTATCAATTTGTTGCAACGAACAG
GTCACTATCAGTCAAAATAAAATCATTATTTGCCATCCAGCTGATATCCCCTATAGTGAGTCGTATTACA
TGGTCATAGCTGTTTCCTGGCAGCTCTGGCCCGTGTCTCAAAATCTCTGATGTTACATTGCACAAGATAA
AAATATATCATCATGAACAATAAAACTGTCTGCTTACATAAACAGTAATACAAGGGGTGTTATGAGCCAT
ATTCAACGGGAAACGTCGAGGCCGCGATTAAATTCCAACATGGATGCTGATTTATATGGGTATAAATGGG
CTCGCGATAATGTCGGGCAATCAGGTGCGACAATCTATCGCTTGTATGGGAAGCCCGATGCGCCAGAGTT
GTTTCTGAAACATGGCAAAGGTAGCGTTGCCAATGATGTTACAGATGAGATGGTCAGACTAAACTGGCTG
ACGGAATTTATGCCTCTTCCGACCATCAAGCATTTTATCCGTACTCCTGATGATGCATGGTTACTCACCA
CTGCGATCCCCGGAAAAACAGCATTCCAGGTATTAGAAGAATATCCTGATTCAGGTGAAAATATTGTTGA
TGCGCTGGCAGTGTTCCTGCGCCGGTTGCATTCGATTCCTGTTTGTAATTGTCCTTTTAACAGCGATCGC
GTATTTCGTCTCGCTCAGGCGCAATCACGAATGAATAACGGTTTGGTTGATGCGAGTGATTTTGATGACG
AGCGTAATGGCTGGCCTGTTGAACAAGTCTGGAAAGAAATGCATAAACTTTTGCCATTCTCACCGGATTC
AGTCGTCACTCATGGTGATTTCTCACTTGATAACCTTATTTTTGACGAGGGGAAATTAATAGGTTGTATT
GATGTTGGACGAGTCGGAATCGCAGACCGATACCAGGATCTTGCCATCCTATGGAACTGCCTCGGTGAGT
TTTCTCCTTCATTACAGAAACGGCTTTTTCAAAAATATGGTATTGATAATCCTGATATGAATAAATTGCA
GTTTCATTTGATGCTCGATGAGTTTTTCTAATCAGAATTGGTTAATTGGTTGTAACACTGGCAGAGCATT
ACGCTGACTTGACGGGACGGCGCAAGCTCATGACCAAAATCCCTTAACGTGAGTTACGCGTCGTTCCACT
GAGCGTCAGACCCCGTAGAAAAGATCAAAGGATCTTCTTGAGATCCTTTTTTTCTGCGCGTAATCTGCTG
CTTGCAAACAAAAAAACCACCGCTACCAGCGGTGGTTTGTTTGCCGGATCAAGAGCTACCAACTCTTTTT
CCGAAGGTAACTGGCTTCAGCAGAGCGCAGATACCAAATACTGTTCTTCTAGTGTAGCCGTAGTTAGGCC
ACCACTTCAAGAACTCTGTAGCACCGCCTACATACCTCGCTCTGCTAATCCTGTTACCAGTGGCTGCTGC
CAGTGGCGATAAGTCGTGTCTTACCGGGTTGGACTCAAGACGATAGTTACCGGATAAGGCGCAGCGGTCG
GGCTGAACGGGGGGTTCGTGCACACAGCCCAGCTTGGAGCGAACGACCTACACCGAACTGAGATACCTAC
AGCGTGAGCTATGAGAAAGCGCCACGCTTCCCGAAGGGAGAAAGGCGGACAGGTATCCGGTAAGCGGCAG
GGTCGGAACAGGAGAGCGCACGAGGGAGCTTCCAGGGGGAAACGCCTGGTATCTTTATAGTCCTGTCGGG
TTTCGCCACCTCTGACTTGAGCGTCGATTTTTGTGATGCTCGTCAGGGGGGCGGAGCCTATGGAAAAACG
CCAGCAACGCGGCCTTTTTACGGTTCCTGGCCTTTTGCTGGCCTTTTGCTCACATGTTCTTTCCTGCGTT
ATCCCCTGATTCTGTGGATAACCGTATTACCGCCTTTGAGTGAGCTGATACCGCTCGCCGCAGCCGAACG
ACCGAGCGCAGCGAGTCAGTGAGCGAGGAAGCGGAAGAGCGCCCAATACGCAAACCGCCTCTCCCCGCGC
GTTGGCCGATTCATTAATGCAGCTGGCACGACAGGTTTCCCGACTGGAAAGCGGGCAGTGAGCGCAACGC
AATTAATACGCGTACCGCTAGCCAGGAAGAGTTTGTAGAAACGCAAAAAGGCCATCCGTCAGGATGGCCT
TCTGCTTAGTTTGATGCCTGGCAGTTTATGGCGGGCGTCCTGCCCGCCACCCTCCGGGCCGTTGCTTCAC
AACGTTCAAATCCGCTCCCGGCGGATTTGTCCTACTCAGGAGAGCGTTCACCGACAAACAACAGATAAAA
CGAAAGGCCCAGTCTTCCGACTGAGCCTTTCGTTTTATTTGATGCCTGGCAGTTCCCTACTCTCGCGTTA
ACGCTAGCATGGATGTTTTCCCAGTCACGACGTTGTAAAACGACGGCCAGTCTTAAGCTCGGGCCC
Features (pLannotate 1.2.2; 10 found; start..end, strand, type, name):
      1..100     +  protein_bind   attL1: mutant version of attL; recombination site for the Gateway® LR reaction LR Clonase™
    106..1818    +  CDS            SLC40A1: S40A1_HUMAN - Also known as FPN1, IREG1, SLC11A3. Experimental evidence at protein level: Swiss-Prot protein existence level 1. May be involved in iron export from duodenal epithelial cell and also in transfer of iron between maternal and fetal circulation. Mediates iron efflux in the presence of a ferroxidase (hephaestin and/or ceruloplasmin). From Homo sapiens (Human).
   1823..1922    -  protein_bind   attL2: mutant version of attL; recombination site for the Gateway® LR reaction LR Clonase™
   1940..1958    -  promoter       T7 promoter: promoter for bacteriophage T7 RNA polymerase
   2092..2901    +  CDS            KanR: aminoglycoside phosphotransferase; aph(3')-Ia; confers resistance to kanamycin in bacteria or G418 (Geneticin®) in eukaryotes
   3048..3636    +  rep_origin     ori: high-copy-number ColE1/pMB1/pBR322/pUC origin of replication
   3819..3911    +  CDS            lacI (fragment): lac repressor; lacI; The lac repressor binds to the lac operator to inhibit transcription in E. coli. This inhibition can be relieved by adding lactose or isopropyl-β-D-thiogalactopyranoside (IPTG).
   3966..3993    -  terminator     rrnB T2 terminator: transcription terminator T2 from the E. coli rrnB gene
   4125..4168    +  terminator     rrnB T1 terminator: Escherichia coli rrnB; transcription terminator T1 from the E. coli rrnB gene
   4215..4251    -  CDS            lacZα (fragment): LacZα fragment of β-galactosidase; lacZ fragment
