[The description below was written by a language model from this plasmid's Addgene catalogue record and pLannotate feature annotations shown in this document.]
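Description:
pDONR221-SLC40A1_STOP is a Gateway entry clone built on the pDONR221 backbone, carrying a codon-optimized open reading frame for human SLC40A1 (ferroportin; also known as FPN1, IREG1, MTP1, SLC11A3), the solute carrier that mediates cellular iron efflux. Although catalogued under mammalian expression, the plasmid has no eukaryotic promoter annotated. It is a shuttle intermediate rather than an expression vector in its own right. It is maintained in E. coli through a high-copy ColE1/pUC-type origin and selected with kanamycin via an aminoglycoside phosphotransferase (KanR) gene. The sequenced record is about 4.3 kb, consistent with the stated backbone and an insert of roughly 1.7 kb.

The ORF sits between attL1 and attL2 sites, the product of a BP recombination into the donor vector. These sites allow directional transfer of the coding sequence by LR Clonase into any attR-containing destination vector, which then supplies the promoter, tags and selection markers. Because this version retains a stop codon at the end of the ORF, it suits native or N-terminally tagged expression but not C-terminal fusions; the depositor notes that a companion clone without the stop codon exists for that purpose. Other annotated backbone elements include a T7 promoter just outside attL2, oriented toward the insert on the antisense strand, rrnB T1 and T2 terminators upstream of attL1 that insulate the insert from read-through transcription, and short lacI and lacZα remnants with no evident function. M13 forward and reverse primer sites flank the cassette for sequence verification. The clone belongs to a consortium-wide collection of SLC transporter ORFs intended for subcloning into custom expression vectors for transporter research and drug discovery.
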