Addgene plasmid #161391: pDONR221-SLC40A1_STOP
Purpose: Gateway entry clone with codon-optimized ORF sequence for subcloning into custom expression vectors. Contains a STOP codon at the end of the codon-optimized ORF sequence.
Depositing lab: RESOLUTE Consortium & Giulio Superti-Furga. Depositing organization: CeMM Research Center for Molecular Medicine. Publication: The RESOLUTE consortium: unlocking SLC transporters for drug discovery. Superti-Furga G, Lackner D, Wiedmer T, Ingles-Prieto A, Barbosa B, Girardi E, Goldmann U, Gurtl B, Klavins K, Klimek C, Lindinger S, Lineiro-Retes E, Muller AC, Onstein S, Redinger G, Reil D, Sedlyarov V, Wolf G, Crawford M, Everley R, ... Steppan CM. Nat Rev Drug Discov. 2020 Jul;19(7):429-430. doi: 10.1038/d41573-020-00056-6. PubMed 32265506.
Backbone
  Vector backbone: pDONR221
  Backbone manufacturer: ThermoFisher Scientific
  Backbone size w/o insert (bp): 2550
  Vector type: Mammalian Expression
Growth in bacteria
  Bacterial resistance: Kanamycin, 50 μg/mL
  Growth temperature: 37°C
  Growth strain: NEB Stable
  Copy number: High Copy
Gene/Insert
  Gene/Insert name: SLC40A1 (alt name: MTP1, IREG1, FPN1, HFE4, SLC11A3)
  Species: H. sapiens (human)
  Insert size (bp): 1716
  Entrez Gene: SLC40A1 (a.k.a. FPN, FPN1, HFE4, IREG1, MST079, MSTP079, MTP1, SLC11A3)
  Cloning method: Gateway Cloning
  Sequencing primers: 5′ M13-fwd; 3′ M13-rev
Terms and licenses: Academic/Nonprofit Terms; Industry Terms
Depositor comments: This plasmid contains a STOP codon at the end of the codon-optimized ORF. For the version of this plasmid that does not contain a STOP codon, please see Addgene plasmid 132225 For more information on the full Resolute plasmid collection, please see www.addgene.org/depositor-collections/re-solute/. Please provide your feedback on this plasmid to the RESOLUTE consortium by filling out their RESOLUTE repository feedback form: https://forms.office.com/Pages/ResponsePage.aspx?id=0e05yklzmkS7rjFGQL4N7z4feCLQvEJAmVcOCM_u885UN1JJRko0Ukg4TVQwNTZLOUxPQVJWT1NHUCQlQCN0PWcu
How to cite: pDONR221-SLC40A1_STOP was a gift from RESOLUTE Consortium & Giulio Superti-Furga (Addgene plasmid # 161391 ; http://n2t.net/addgene:161391 ; RRID:Addgene_161391)
