>Addgene plasmid #161391 | pDONR221-SLC40A1_STOP | depositor partial sequence | sequence record 312717 | Codon-optimized ORF of SLC40A1
ATGACCAGGGCAGGCGACCACAATAGGCAGAGAGGATGCTGTGGATCCCTGGCAGATTACCTGACATCTG
CCAAGTTTCTGCTGTATCTGGGACACAGCCTGTCCACCTGGGGCGACAGAATGTGGCACTTCGCCGTGTC
CGTGTTTCTGGTGGAGCTGTACGGCAACTCTCTGCTGCTGACAGCCGTGTATGGACTGGTGGTGGCAGGA
TCCGTGCTGGTGCTGGGAGCAATCATCGGCGACTGGGTGGATAAGAATGCCAGGCTGAAGGTGGCCCAGA
CCAGCCTGGTGGTGCAGAACGTGTCCGTGATCCTGTGCGGCATCATCCTGATGATGGTGTTCCTGCACAA
GCACGAGCTGCTGACCATGTACCACGGCTGGGTGCTGACATCTTGTTATATCCTGATCATCACCATCGCC
AACATCGCCAATCTGGCCAGCACCGCCACAGCCATCACAATCCAGAGGGACTGGATCGTGGTGGTGGCAG
GAGAGGATCGCTCCAAGCTGGCCAACATGAATGCCACAATCCGGAGAATCGATCAGCTGACCAATATCCT
GGCCCCTATGGCCGTGGGCCAGATCATGACCTTTGGCTCTCCAGTGATCGGCTGCGGCTTCATCTCTGGC
TGGAACCTGGTGAGCATGTGCGTGGAGTACGTGCTGCTGTGGAAGGTGTATCAGAAGACACCCGCCCTGG
CAGTGAAGGCAGGCCTGAAGGAGGAGGAGACCGAGCTGAAGCAGCTGAATCTGCACAAGGACACAGAGCC
CAAGCCTCTGGAGGGCACCCACCTGATGGGCGTGAAGGATTCTAACATCCACGAGCTGGAGCACGAGCAG
GAGCCAACATGCGCAAGCCAGATGGCAGAGCCCTTCCGGACCTTTAGAGACGGCTGGGTGTCCTACTATA
ATCAGCCCGTGTTCCTGGCAGGAATGGGACTGGCCTTTCTGTACATGACAGTGCTGGGCTTCGATTGCAT
CACCACAGGCTACGCCTATACCCAGGGCCTGTCTGGCAGCATCCTGTCCATCCTGATGGGCGCCTCTGCC
ATCACAGGCATCATGGGCACCGTGGCCTTTACATGGCTGAGGCGCAAGTGTGGCCTGGTGAGAACCGGAC
TGATCAGCGGACTGGCACAGCTGTCCTGCCTGATCCTGTGCGTGATCAGCGTGTTCATGCCTGGCAGCCC
ACTGGACCTGTCCGTGTCTCCATTCGAGGATATCAGGTCTCGCTTTATCCAGGGCGAGAGCATCACCCCC
ACAAAGATCCCTGAGATCACCACAGAGATCTACATGTCCAACGGCAGCAATTCCGCCAACATCGTGCCAG
AGACCAGCCCAGAGTCCGTGCCTATCATCTCTGTGAGCCTGCTGTTTGCAGGCGTGATCGCAGCAAGGAT
CGGACTGTGGAGCTTCGACCTGACCGTGACACAGCTGCTGCAGGAGAATGTGATCGAGAGCGAGCGCGGC
ATCATCAACGGCGTGCAGAATTCCATGAACTACCTGCTGGATCTGCTGCACTTTATCATGGTCATCCTGG
CCCCAAACCCCGAGGCCTTTGGCCTGCTGGTGCTGATCTCCGTGTCTTTCGTGGCCATGGGCCACATCAT
GTATTTCCGGTTTGCCCAGAATACACTGGGCAACAAGCTGTTCGCATGTGGACCAGACGCAAAGGAGGTG
AGAAAGGAGAATCAGGCCAACACCAGCGTGGTGTAA
